Addgene plasmid #167657: pKP933
Purpose: Express colicinB-His6, V21C, M261C
Depositing lab: Kathleen Postle. Depositing organization: Pennsylvania State University. Publication: A mutation in the amino terminus of a hybrid TrpC-TonB protein relieves overproduction lethality and results in cytoplasmic accumulation. Skare JT, Roof SK, Postle K. J Bacteriol. 1989 Aug;171(8):4442-7. doi: 10.1128/jb.171.8.4442-4447.1989. PubMed 2546922.
Backbone
  Vector backbone: pACYC184
  Vector type: Bacterial Expression
Growth in bacteria
  Bacterial resistance: Chloramphenicol, 25 μg/mL
  Growth temperature: 37°C
  Growth strain: DH5alpha
  Copy number: High Copy
Gene/Insert
  Gene/Insert name: cba-his6 V21C, M261C
  Species: Escherichia coli
  Mutation: cba-his6 with V21C, M261C mutations
  Cloning method: Restriction Enzyme; 5′ cloning site Unknown (unknown if destroyed)
Terms and licenses: Academic/Nonprofit Terms; Industry Terms: Not Available to Industry
Depositor comments: parent plasmid is pKP579
How to cite: pKP933 was a gift from Kathleen Postle (Addgene plasmid # 167657 ; http://n2t.net/addgene:167657 ; RRID:Addgene_167657)
