[The description below was written by a language model from this plasmid's Addgene catalogue record and pLannotate feature annotations shown in this document.]
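Description:
pKP933 is a bacterial expression plasmid built on the pACYC184 backbone for producing a double-cysteine variant of colicin B in Escherichia coli. It replicates from the p15A origin, which is compatible with ColE1-type plasmids and so allows co-maintenance with a second vector. The catalogue entry lists it as high copy, whereas p15A is generally regarded as a low- to medium-copy origin. Selection is by chloramphenicol, through the cat gene and its native promoter. The tetracycline resistance gene of pACYC184 appears only as separated fragments flanking the insert, which indicates that the colicin region was cloned into it and that tetracycline resistance is most likely lost.

The insert carries cba, the E. coli colicin B structural gene, fused in frame at its 3′ end to a six-histidine tag for affinity purification. According to the record, it contains the substitutions V21C and M261C. Immediately downstream, in the opposite orientation, lies cbi, the colicin B immunity gene, whose product protects the producing cell from the toxin it makes. No dedicated promoter for cba is annotated. The tet promoter sits upstream in the same orientation, and roughly 200 bases of unannotated sequence precede the coding region, so the record does not establish what drives expression.

The stated purpose is simply expression of this His-tagged cysteine mutant. Engineered cysteine pairs of this kind are commonly used for disulfide crosslinking or site-specific labelling, but the record does not say which application was intended. The plasmid derives from a parent named pKP579.
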