Features (pLannotate 1.2.2; 15 found; start..end, strand, type, name):
      1..29      +  promoter       tet promoter: E. coli promoter for tetracycline efflux protein gene
     77..371     +  CDS            TcR (fragment): tetracycline efflux protein; tet; confers resistance to tetracycline
    585..2117    +  CDS            cba: CEAB_ECOLX - Experimental evidence at protein level: Swiss-Prot protein existence level 1. Colicins are polypeptide toxins produced by and active against E.coli and closely related bacteria. From Escherichia coli.
   2118..2135    +  CDS            6xHis: 6xHis affinity tag
   2159..2683    -  CDS            cbi: IMMB_ECOLX - Protein predicted: Swiss-Prot protein existence level 4. This protein is able to protect a cell, which harbors the plasmid ColB encoding colicin B, against colicin B. From Escherichia coli.
   2897..3798    +  CDS            TcR (fragment): tetracycline efflux protein; tet; confers resistance to tetracycline
   4040..4165    -  CDS            YPB1_ECOLX (fragment): Protein predicted: Swiss-Prot protein existence level 4. From Escherichia coli.
   4301..4394    +  CDS            TcR (fragment): tetracycline efflux protein; tet; confers resistance to tetracycline
   4391..4448    -  CDS            TcR (fragment): tetracycline efflux protein; tet; confers resistance to tetracycline
   4435..4533    +  CDS            YPB2_ECOLX (fragment): Protein predicted: Swiss-Prot protein existence level 4. From Escherichia coli.
   4832..5491    -  CDS            CmR: chloramphenicol acetyltransferase; cat; confers resistance to chloramphenicol
   5492..5594    -  promoter       cat promoter: promoter of the E. coli cat gene encoding chloramphenicol acetyltransferase
   5715..5858    +  mobile_element IS1 (fragment): prokaryotic transposable element IS1
   5977..6032    -  rep_origin     RSF ori (fragment): Plasmids containing the RSF 1030 origin of replication can be propagated in E. coli cells that contain additional plasmids with compatible origins.
   6120..6665    -  rep_origin     p15A ori: Plasmids containing the medium-copy-number p15A origin of replication can be propagated in E. coli cells that contain a second plasmid with the ColE1 origin.
>Addgene plasmid #167657 | pKP933 | addgene full sequence | sequence record 337524 | Addgene NGS Result
TTGACAGCTTATCATCGATAAGCTTTAATGCGGTAGTTTATCACAGTTAAATTGCTAACGCAGTCAGGCA
CCGTGTATGAAATCTAACAATGCGCTCATCGTCATCCTCGGCACCGTCACCCTGGATGCTGTAGGCATAG
GCTTGGTTATGCCGGTACTGCCGGGCCTCTTGCGGGATATCGTCCATTCCGACAGCATCGCCAGTCACTA
TGGCGTGCTGCTAGCGCTATATGCGTTGATGCAATTTCTATGCGCACCCGTTCTCGGAGCACTGTCCGAC
CGCTTTGGCCGCCGCCCAGTCCTGCTCGCTTCGCTACTTGGAGCCACTATCGACTACGCGATCATGGCGA
CCACACCCGTCCTGTGGATCCAGAACAGTTATGCCTGTGCCGTTTTTTGTGGTATCAGGCGAGAATAGCA
CGTGGTGTGAATGCCTGTTTTTTGATCGTTTTCACAAAAATTGAAATCCACAGTCTTGACAGAGAAAACA
CAGCGGCGTAATTTTTGATCTGTACATAAAACCAGTGGTTATATGTACAGTATTTAATTTTAATTGATTG
TTTTTAAAGTCAAAGAGGTTTTCTATGAGTGATAATGAAGGTAGTGTACCGACAGAAGGTATTGATTACG
GGGACACAATGGTTTGTTGGCCGTCAACAGGACGAATTCCGGGCGGTGATGTGAAACCCGGAGGCTCATC
AGGTCTCGCTCCATCCATGCCTCCGGGATGGGGGGATTACAGCCCACAAGGTATCGCACTTGTACAAAGT
GTTCTTTTTCCTGGAATTATTCGCCGGATTATTCTTGATAAAGAACTTGAAGAGGGAGACTGGTCGGGAT
GGTCTGTCAGTGTGCATAGCCCCTGGGGAAACGAGAAAGTTTCCGCTGCACGAACAGTTCTTGAAAATGG
TTTACGTGGTGGTTTGCCAGAACCGTCTCGCCCGGCTGCTGTTTCTTTTGCCCGTCTGGAGCCTGCTTCC
GGAAATGAGCAAAAAATTATTCGTCTTATGGTTACACAGCAACTGGAGCAGGTAACGGATATCCCTGCCA
GCCAGTTACCAGCAGCGGGTAATAATGTACCGGTAAAATATCGTCTGACGGACCTTATGCAGAATGGTAC
ACAATATATGGCTATTATCGGAGGTATTCCGATGACAGTGCCAGTAGTGGATGCCGTTCCAGTTCCGGAC
CGGAGTCGTCCGGGAACCAATATTAAAGATGTTTACAGTGCCCCTGTATCACCAAATCTACCGGACCTGG
TATTAAGTGTGGGTCAGATGAATACTCCAGTTCGGTCTAATCCCGAAATCCAGGAAGATGGCGTTATTTC
TGAGACAGGGAATTATGTTGAGGCTGGTTATACGTGTTCCAGTAATAATCATGATGTCATTGTCCGTTTT
CCTGAAGGCAGTGGAGTTTCTCCGCTATATATTTCAGCCGTGGAGATTCTGGACAGTAATAGTTTAAGCC
AGCGCCAGGAAGCCGAAAATAACGCAAAGGATGACTTCAGAGTCAAGAAAGAACAAGAAAATGACGAGAA
GACGGTCCTGACAAAAACCAGCGAGGTCATCATTAGTGTCGGTGACAAAGTCGGGGAATATCTTGGAGAT
AAATACAAGGCGCTTTCCCGTGAAATTGCAGAGAATATAAATAATTTTCAGGGAAAAACGATTCGTAGTT
ATGATGATGCAATGTCTTCCATTAATAAGTTAATGGCTAACCCCAGCCTTAAAATAAATGCAACGGACAA
AGAAGCCATTGTGAATGCGTGGAAAGCATTTAATGCTGAGGATATGGGGAATAAATTTGCTGCGTTGGGT
AAAACGTTCAAAGCAGCAGATTATGCAATAAAGGCAAACAACATCAGGGAGAAGAGTATTGAGGGTTACC
AGACTGGTAACTGGGGGCCATTAATGCTGGAAGTCGAGTCCTGGGTTATCAGTGGGATGGCATCTGCTGT
AGCTCTTAGTTTGTTTTCTTTGACATTAGGCTCGGCCCTTATAGCCTTTGGTCTTTCGGCCACAGTTGTT
GGTTTTGTTGGCGTAGTTATTGCAGGTGCTATTGGTGCATTTATCGATGATAAATTTGTTGATGAGTTGA
ATCACAAGATTATAAAACACCATCACCATCACCATTAATTAAAAGGAAGGCAGTGTTACTGCCTCCCTTT
AAAATATTTAATGACAAGTAATGGCATCAGTAAAATCGCATATGTCATGGTTAAAACAGTAAAGTAAATG
GAGCAATATAAAATAAACAGAGTGATGACATTATGAGATAATAATTTAAAAAAACCACCTGCTGTTGTTA
GTTCCAGATTATAGAACAGTGTGATATAAATCAGAATGGCATAAAAAACGGGCCCCCAGAAACAGGATTG
CACAACAAGTTTTCTTGTTACTGGCTTTATGATTTCTCTTGTCTTATATGTGCAAAGAAAAACGAGAATA
CCCATAACTGGCGCTGTCTTGTTGTAGTTTGACATAAGTGTTGTCATGACGGGATCATGCAATGATGTAA
TAGAAGGGAGAAATGCCACCTTATTATATAAGTAGTACAGCACTTGAGAATATGGATCATTTATTCGAAG
TATTAATATAGCCATTAATGGAATAATCCCGATTATGGAAAATGCATATAATATTTCGTTTGCTTTCTTG
TTCTTATCTTTATTGCTGGTCATATATATACCTTTTTGTATTTTATATATAGATTATATATCAGAGTTCT
CAATATATTTCCAGTATTTAATGGAGTGTACAGATATATATCTTATATATGGTAGTTCAGGAGCTGCCCT
ACCATTTTTAACGGCATATCAGGCAAACAATGTTATGGGGAGCCTCTCTCATGGGGTTTGTTCGCCGGCG
GAGGCGTTAGCCAGCGGCGAACTCTGGGATCCTCTACGCCGGACGCATCGTGGCCGGCATCACCGGCGCC
ACAGGTGCGGTTGCTGGCGCCTATATCGCCGACATCACCGATGGGGAAGATCGGGCTCGCCACTTCGGGC
TCATGAGCGCTTGTTTCGGCGTGGGTATGGTGGCAGGCCCCGTGGCCGGGGGACTGTTGGGCGCCATCTC
CTTGCATGCACCATTCCTTGCGGCGGCGGTGCTCAACGGCCTCAACCTACTACTGGGCTGCTTCCTAATG
CAGGAGTCGCATAAGGGAGAGCGTCGACCGATGCCCTTGAGAGCCTTCAACCCAGTCAGCTCCTTCCGGT
GGGCGCGGGGCATGACTATCGTCGCCGCACTTATGACTGTCTTCTTTATCATGCAACTCGTAGGACAGGT
GCCGGCAGCGCTCTGGGTCATTTTCGGCGAGGACCGCTTTCGCTGGAGCGCGACGATGATCGGCCTGTCG
CTTGCGGTATTCGGAATCTTGCACGCCCTCGCTCAAGCCTTCGTCACTGGTCCCGCCACCAAACGTTTCG
GCGAGAAGCAGGCCATTATCGCCGGCATGGCGGCCGACGCGCTGGGCTACGTCTTGCTGGCGTTCGCGAC
GCGAGGCTGGATGGCCTTCCCCATTATGATTCTTCTCGCTTCCGGCGGCATCGGGATGCCCGCGTTGCAG
GCCATGCTGTCCAGGCAGGTAGATGACGACCATCAGGGACAGCTTCAAGGATCGCTCGCGGCTCTTACCA
GCCTAACTTCGATCATTGGACCGCTGATCGTCACGGCGATTTATGCCGCCTCGGCGAGCACATGGAACGG
GTTGGCATGGATTGTAGGCGCCGCCCTATACCTTGTCTGCCTCCCCGCGTTGCGTCGCGGTGCATGGAGC
CGGGCCACCTCGACCTGAATGGAAGCCGGCGGCACCTCGCTAACGGATTCACCACTCCAAGAATTGGAGC
CAATCAATTCTTGCGGAGAACTGTGAATGCGCAAACCAACCCTTGGCAGAACATATCCATCGCGTCCGCC
ATCTCCAGCAGCCGCACGCGGCGCATCTCGGGCAGCGTTGGGTCCTGGCCACGGGTGCGCATGATCGTGC
TCCTGTCGTTGAGGACCCGGCTAGGCTGGCGGGGTTGCCTTACTGGTTAGCAGAATGAATCACCGATACG
CGAGCGAACGTGAAGCGACTGCTGCTGCAAAACGTCTGCGACCTGAGCAACAACATGAATGGTCTTCGGT
TTCCGTGTTTCGTAAAGTCTGGAAACGCGGAAGTCCCCTACGTGCTGCTGAAGTTGCCCGCAACAGAGAG
TGGAACCAACCGGTGATACCACGATACTATGACTGAGAGTCAACGCCATGAGCGGCCTCATTTCTTATTC
TGAGTTACAACAGTCCGCACCGCTGCCGGTAGCTCCTTCCGGTGGGCGCGGGGCATGACTATCGTCGCCG
CACTTATGACTGTCTTCTTTATCATGCAACTCGTAGGACAGGTGCCGGCAGCGCCCAACAGTCCCCCGGC
CACGGGGCCTGCCACCATACCCACGCCGAAACAAGCGCCCTGCACCATTATGTTCCGGATCTGCATCGCA
GGATGCTGCTGGCTACCCTGTGGAACACCTACATCTGTATTAACGAAGCGCTAACCGTTTTTATCAGGCT
CTGGGAGGCAGAATAAATGATCATATCGTCAATTATTACCTCCACGGGGAGAGCCTGAGCAAACTGGCCT
CAGGCATTTGAGAAGCACACGGTCACACTGCTTCCGGTAGTCAATAAACCGGTAAACCAGCAATAGACAT
AAGCGGCTATTTAACGACCCTGCCCTGAACCGACGACCGGGTCGAATTTGCTTTCGAATTTCTGCCATTC
ATCCGCTTATTATCACTTATTCAGGCGTAGCAACCAGGCGTTTAAGGGCACCAATAACTGCCTTAAAAAA
ATTACGCCCCGCCCTGCCACTCATCGCAGTACTGTTGTAATTCATTAAGCATTCTGCCGACATGGAAGCC
ATCACAAACGGCATGATGAACCTGAATCGCCAGCGGCATCAGCACCTTGTCGCCTTGCGTATAATATTTG
CCCATGGTGAAAACGGGGGCGAAGAAGTTGTCCATATTGGCCACGTTTAAATCAAAACTGGTGAAACTCA
CCCAGGGATTGGCTGAGACGAAAAACATATTCTCAATAAACCCTTTAGGGAAATAGGCCAGGTTTTCACC
GTAACACGCCACATCTTGCGAATATATGTGTAGAAACTGCCGGAAATCGTCGTGGTATTCACTCCAGAGC
GATGAAAACGTTTCAGTTTGCTCATGGAAAACGGTGTAACAAGGGTGAACACTATCCCATATCACCAGCT
CACCGTCTTTCATTGCCATACGGAATTCCGGATGAGCATTCATCAGGCGGGCAAGAATGTGAATAAAGGC
CGGATAAAACTTGTGCTTATTTTTCTTTACGGTCTTTAAAAAGGCCGTAATATCCAGCTGAACGGTCTGG
TTATAGGTACATTGAGCAACTGACTGAAATGCCTCAAAATGTTCTTTACGATGCCATTGGGATATATCAA
CGGTGGTATATCCAGTGATTTTTTTCTCCATTTTAGCTTCCTTAGCTCCTGAAAATCTCGATAACTCAAA
AAATACGCCCGGTAGTGATCTTATTTCATTATGGTGAAAGTTGGAACCTCTTACGTGCCGATCAACGTCT
CATTTTCGCCAAAAGTTGGCCCAGGGCTTCCCGGTATCAACAGGGACACCAGGATTTATTTATTCTGCGA
AGTGATCTTCCGTCACAGGTATTTATTCGGCGCAAAGTGCGTCGGGTGATGCTGCCAACTTACTGATTTA
GTGTATGATGGTGTTTTTGAGGTGCTCCAGTGGCTTCTGTTTCTATCAGCTGTCCCTCCTGTTCAGCTAC
TGACGGGGTGGTGCGTAACGGCAAAAGCACCGCCGGACATCAGCGCTAGCGGAGTGTATACTGGCTTACT
ATGTTGGCACTGATGAGGGTGTCAGTGAAGTGCTTCATGTGGCAGGAGAAAAAAGGCTGCACCGGTGCGT
CAGCAGAATATGTGATACAGGATATATTCCGCTTCCTCGCTCACTGACTCGCTACGCTCGGTCGTTCGAC
TGCGGCGAGCGGAAATGGCTTACGAACGGGGCGGAGATTTCCTGGAAGATGCCAGGAAGATACTTAACAG
GGAAGTGAGAGGGCCGCGGCAAAGCCGTTTTTCCATAGGCTCCGCCCCCCTGACAAGCATCACGAAATCT
GACGCTCAAATCAGTGGTGGCGAAACCCGACAGGACTATAAAGATACCAGGCGTTTCCCCCTGGCGGCTC
CCTCGTGCGCTCTCCTGTTCCTGCCTTTCGGTTTACCGGTGTCATTCCGCTGTTATGGCCGCGTTTGTCT
CATTCCACGCCTGACACTCAGTTCCGGGTAGGCAGTTCGCTCCAAGCTGGACTGTATGCACGAACCCCCC
GTTCAGTCCGACCGCTGCGCCTTATCCGGTAACTATCGTCTTGAGTCCAACCCGGAAAGACATGCAAAAG
CACCACTGGCAGCAGCCACTGGTAATTGATTTAGAGGAGTTAGTCTTGAAGTCATGCGCCGGTTAAGGCT
AAACTGAAAGGACAAGTTTTGGTGACTGCGCTCCTCCAAGCCAGTTACCTCGGTTCAAAGAGTTGGTAGC
TCAGAGAACCTTCGAAAAACCGCCCTGCAAGGCGGTTTTTTCGTTTTCAGAGCAAGAGATTACGCGCAGA
CCAAAACGATCTCAAGAAGATCATCTTATTAATCAGATAAAATATTTCTAGATTTCAGTGCAATTTATCT
CTTCAAATGTAGCACCTGAAGTCAGCCCCATACGATATAAGTTGTAATTCTCATGT
